Addgene plasmid #101071: pFETCh_AHR
Purpose: Donor vector for 3' FLAG tag of human AHR
Depositing lab: Eric Mendenhall & Richard M. Myers. Depositing organization: University of Alabama in Huntsville. Publication: CETCh-seq: CRISPR epitope tagging ChIP-seq of DNA-binding proteins. Savic D, Partridge EC, Newberry KM, Smith SB, Meadows SK, Roberts BS, Mackiewicz M, Mendenhall EM, Myers RM. Genome Res. 2015 Sep 9. 10.1101/gr.193540.115 PubMed 26355004.
Backbone
  Vector backbone: pFETCh_Donor
  Backbone manufacturer: Eric Mendenhall & Richard M. Myers (Addgene plasmid # 63934)
  Vector type: CRISPR
Growth in bacteria
  Bacterial resistance: Kanamycin, 50 μg/mL
  Growth temperature: 37°C
  Growth strain: DH5alpha
  Copy number: High Copy
Gene/Insert
  Gene/Insert name: AHR homology arms
  Species: H. sapiens (human)
  Entrez Gene: AHR (a.k.a. RP85, bHLHe76)
  Tag / fusion protein: 3XFLAG-P2A-NeoR (C terminal on backbone)
  Cloning method: Gibson Cloning
Terms and licenses: Academic/Nonprofit Terms; Industry Terms: Not Available to Industry
Depositor comments: Note: This plasmid is part of the Mendenhall and Meyers CRISPR-based Tagging system to add a tag (currently using FLAG) to endogenous proteins. Please see https://www.addgene.org/crispr/tagging/ for more details.
How to cite: pFETCh_AHR was a gift from Eric Mendenhall & Richard M. Myers (Addgene plasmid # 101071 ; http://n2t.net/addgene:101071 ; RRID:Addgene_101071)
