[The description below was written by a language model from this plasmid's Addgene catalogue record and pLannotate feature annotations shown in this document.]
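Description:
pFETCh_AHR is a CRISPR homology-directed repair donor plasmid built on the pFETCh_Donor backbone, designed to add a FLAG epitope to the 3' end of the endogenous human AHR (aryl hydrocarbon receptor) coding sequence. It is propagated in E. coli as a high-copy plasmid through a ColE1/pUC-type origin and selected with kanamycin through an aph(3')-Ia KanR gene. The annotation also picks up pUC-derived remnants (lac promoter and operator, MCS pieces, lacZα fragment) and a short RSF ori fragment, which appear to be backbone leftovers rather than functional payload.

The payload consists of AHR homology arms, inserted by Gibson assembly, flanking a 3xFLAG-P2A-NeoR cassette. The feature table shows a fragment of the AHR coding sequence immediately upstream of the 3xFLAG tag, followed by the neomycin phosphotransferase gene. The P2A element named in the catalogue is not separately annotated but would sit in the gap between the tag and neo. The downstream arm is likewise unannotated, presumably because it is noncoding genomic sequence. After Cas9 cleavage near the AHR stop codon, supplied by separate components not on this plasmid, recombination places the tag in frame with the last AHR codons. The endogenous promoter then drives a single transcript, and the self-cleaving P2A peptide releases NeoR from the FLAG-tagged AHR, allowing G418 selection of correctly edited cells.

Outside the arms, the annotation shows CMV enhancer/promoter fragments upstream of a truncated HSV thymidine kinase (ΔTK). This gene confers ganciclovir sensitivity and could allow counter-selection against random integration, although the record does not state this use. The tagged lines are intended for ChIP-seq of DNA-binding proteins with an anti-FLAG antibody.
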