Features (pLannotate 1.2.2; 21 found; start..end, strand, type, name):
      1..122     +  rep_origin     RSF ori (fragment): Plasmids containing the RSF 1030 origin of replication can be propagated in E. coli cells that contain additional plasmids with compatible origins.
    310..399     +  CDS            lacI (fragment): lac repressor; lacI; The lac repressor binds to the lac operator to inhibit transcription in E. coli. This inhibition can be relieved by adding lactose or isopropyl-β-D-thiogalactopyranoside (IPTG).
    412..433     +  protein_bind   CAP binding site: CAP binding activates transcription in the presence of cAMP. E. coli catabolite activator protein
    448..478     +  promoter       lac promoter: promoter for the E. coli lac operon
    486..502     +  protein_bind   lac operator: The lac repressor binds to the lac operator to inhibit transcription in E. coli. This inhibition can be relieved by adding lactose or isopropyl-β-D-thiogalactopyranoside (IPTG). lac repressor encoded by lacI
    539..594     -  misc_feature   MCS: pUC18/19 multiple cloning site
    595..614     -  misc_feature   MCS (fragment): pUC18/19 multiple cloning site
    620..702     +  enhancer       CMV enhancer (fragment): human cytomegalovirus immediate early enhancer; contains an 18-bp deletion relative to the standard CMV enhancer
    774..791     -  promoter       CMV promoter (fragment): human cytomegalovirus (CMV) immediate early promoter
    854..905     +  promoter       CMVd2 promoter: truncated human cytomegalovirus (CMV) immediate early promoter that yields moderately reduced expression relative to the full-length promoter
    996..1067    -  CDS            UL24_HHV11 (fragment): Experimental evidence at protein level: Swiss-Prot protein existence level 1. May participate in nuclear egress of viral particles. Plays a role in the dispersal of several host nucleolar proteins including NCL/nucleolin and NPM1. Since deletion of host NCL/nucleolin negatively impact on nuclear egress, UL24 supposedly acts on this process through its effect on host nucleoli. From Human herpesvirus 1 (strain 17) (HHV-1) (Human herpes simplex virus 1).
   1137..2132    +  CDS            ΔTK: truncated herpes simplex virus thymidine kinase (Salomon et al., 1995) confers sensitivity to nucleoside analogs such as acyclovir or ganciclovir
   2244..2405    +  CDS            UL122 (fragment): VIE2_HCMVT - Experimental evidence at protein level: Swiss-Prot protein existence level 1. Stimulates viral early and late gene expression and thus play a crucial role in the regulation of productive infection. In addition, activates quiescent cells to reenter the cell cycle and upregulates several E2F-responsive genes, which are responsible for pushing the cell into S phase. In S-phase, inhibits cellular DNA synthesis and blocks further cell cycle progression. From Human cytomegalovirus (strain Towne) (HHV-5) (Human herpesvirus 5).
   2977..3129    +  CDS            AHR (fragment): AHR_HUMAN - Also known as BHLHE76 From Homo sapiens (Human).
   3163..3216    +  CDS            3xFLAG (fragment): three tandem FLAG® epitope tags
   3220..3244    +  CDS            3xFLAG (fragment): three tandem FLAG® epitope tags
   3328..4119    +  CDS            neo: KKA2_KLEPN - Also known as kan, nptII. Experimental evidence at protein level: Swiss-Prot protein existence level 1. Resistance to kanamycin, neomycin, paromomycin, ribostamycin, butirosin and gentamicin B. From Klebsiella pneumoniae.
   4890..5046    +  CDS            lacZα (fragment): LacZα fragment of β-galactosidase; lacZ fragment
   5128..5943    -  CDS            KanR: aminoglycoside phosphotransferase; aph(3')-Ia; confers resistance to kanamycin in bacteria or G418 (Geneticin®) in eukaryotes
   6128..6268    +  CDS            TRA2_ECOLX (fragment): Protein predicted: Swiss-Prot protein existence level 4. Required for transposition of transposon Tn903. From Escherichia coli.
   6323..6911    +  rep_origin     ori: high-copy-number ColE1/pMB1/pBR322/pUC origin of replication
>Addgene plasmid #101071 | pFETCh_AHR | addgene full sequence | sequence record 194183 | Addgene NGS Result
GTTCTTTCCTGCGTTATCCCCTGATTCTGTGGATAACCGTATTACCGCCTTTGAGTGAGCTGATACCGCT
CGCCGCAGCCGAACGACCGAGCGCAGCGAGTCAGTGAGCGAGGAAGCGGAAGAAGCTCGCACATTCAGCA
GCGTTTTTCAGCGCGTTTTCGATCAACGTTTCAATGTTGGTATCAACACCAGGTTTAACTTTGAACTTAT
CGGCACTGACGGTTACTGATTTTGAACTTTTGCTTTGCCACGGAACGGTCTGCGTTGTCGGGAAGATGCG
TGATCTGATCCTTCAACTCAGCAAAAGTTCCCAATACGCAAACCGCCTCTCCCCGCGCGTTGGCCGATTC
ATTAATGCAGCTGGCACGACAGGTTTCCCGACTGGAAAGCGGGCAGTGAGCGCAACGCAATTAATGTGAG
TTAGCTCACTCATTAGGCACCCCAGGCTTTACACTTTATGCTTCCGGCTCGTATGTTGTGTGGAATTGTG
AGCGGATAACAATTTCACACAGGAAACAGCTATGACCATGATTACGCCAAGCTTGCATGCCTGCAGGTCG
ACTCTAGAGGATCCCCGGGTACCGAGCTCGAATTAGCTTGCATGCCTGCAGGTCAATTCCCTGGCATTAT
GCCCAGTACATGACCTTATGGGACTTTCCTACTTGGCAGTACATCTACGTATTAGTCATCGCTATTACCA
TGGTGATGCGGTTTTGGCAGTACATCAATGGGCGTGGATAGCGGTTTGACTCACGGGGATTTCAAGTCTC
CACCCCATTGACGTCAATGGGAGTTTGTTTTGGCACCAAAATCAACGGGACTTTCCAAAATGTCGTAACA
ACTCCGCCCCATTGACGCAAATGGGCGGTAGGCGTGTACGGTGGGAGGTCTATATAAGCAGAGCTCGTTT
AGTGAACCGTCAGATCGCCTGGAGACGCCATCCACGCTGTTTTGACCTCCATAGGAGACACCGGGACCGA
TCCAGCCTGGGGATCCCGACCATGGCTTCGTACCCCTGCCATCAACACGCGTCTGCGTTCGACCAGGCTG
CGCGTTCTCGCGGCCATAGCAACCGACGTACGGCGTTGCGCCCTCGCCGGCAGCAAGAAGCCACGGAAGT
CCGCCTGGAGCAGAAAATGCCCACGCTACTGCGGGTTTATATAGACGGTCCTCACGGGATGGGGAAAACC
ACCACCACGCAACTGCTGGTGGCCCTGGGTTCGCGCGACGATATCGTCTACGTACCCGAGCCGATGACTT
ACTGGCAGGTGCTGGGGGCTTCCGAGACAATCGCGAACATCTACACCACACAACACCGCCTCGACCAGGG
TGAGATATCGGCCGGGGACGCGGCGGTGGTAATGACAAGCGCCCAGATAACAATGGGCATGCCTTATGCC
GTGACCGACGCCGTTCTGGCTCCTCATATCGGGGGGGAGGCTGGGAGCTCACATGCCCCGCCCCCGGCCC
TCACCCTCATCTTCGACCGCCATCCCATCGCCGCCCTCCTGTGCTACCCGGCCGCGCGATACCTTATGGG
CAGCATGACCCCCCAGGCCGTGCTGGCGTTCGTGGCCCTCATCCCGCCGACCTTGCCCGGCACAAACATC
GTGTTGGGGGCCCTTCCGGAGGACAGACACATCGACCGCCTGGCCAAACGCCAGCGCCCCGGCGAGCGGC
TTGACCTGGCTATGCTGGCCGCGATTCGCCGCGTTTACGGGCTGCTTGCCAATACGGTGCGGTATCTGCA
GGGCGGCGGGTCGTGGCGGGAGGATTGGGGACAGCTTTCGGGGACGGCCGTGCCGCCCCAGGGTGCCGAG
CCCCAGAGCAACGCGGGCCCACGACCCCATATCGGGGACACGTTATTTACCCTGTTTCGGGCCCCCGAGT
TGCTGGCCCCCAACGGCGACCTGTACAACGTGTTTGCCTGGGCCTTGGACGTCTTGGCCAAACGCCTCCG
TCCCATGCACGTCTTTATCCTGGATTACGACCAATCGCCCGCCGGCTGCCGGGACGCCCTGCTGCAACTT
ACCTCCGGGATGGTCCAGACCCACGTCACCACCCCCGGCTCCATACCGACGATCTGCGACCTGGCGCGCA
CGTTTGCCCGGGAGATGGGGGAGGCTAACTGAGGATCCCACGTCACTATTGTATACTCTATATTATACTC
TATGTTATACTCTGTAATCCTACTCAATAAACGTGTCACGCCTGTGAAACCGTACTAAGTCTCCCGTGTA
TTCTTATCACCATCAGGTGACATCCTCGCCCAGGCTGTCAATCATGCCGGTATCGATTCCAGTAGCACCG
GCCCCACGCTGACAACCCACTCTTGCAGCGTTAGCAGCGCCCCTCTTAACAAGCCGACCCCCACCAGCGT
CGCGGTTACTAACACTCCTCTCCCCGACCTGCAGCCCAGCTCTATGCTTTCAGTAGTATTCATTAATTAA
AAGTATATTATGAATAAGAAATCGGTTAAGAAAATCATACCTGTGGTGTAATATTTTAGGAATATTTAGA
AACATTTAGAAAATCAGAAGCTGCCTTTTTTGGAAAAGTTTTGCATTCCAGTGTAAGATTCCTGAATATA
ATCAATTCATTGATACCTATAACTTCAAACCTGGTCAAAGCAAACCTACTTATGATAGAGAATATTTAAC
TGTAATTTGTGACTTGTGCTGTTTGACCCATCAATTCCTACCTGACCCAAAGGCAATCTGAAATGAGACA
GCTGCATCACTCATCTGTACCATGTTCAAAATTTCCTGTCAAATTAATGGAAAAACAGGTTATAAATGCA
ACTAATACATAATATGTCCTCAGTATGTCTTCACTGTGTGAAAGATTTAAAATTTAGCAACAGTAAAGGA
ACTTGAAGTTTACAACTCTCAGGGGTAAGATTTTAAAAATACATGTTAATGTTATTTACTGGCTTAAGAT
ACTTGGAAGATCTATTCCAATAAGTTGCATCACCATTTTTGTTTTCAGTTTCAGAATGGAGTTTTAAATG
AAACATATCCAGCTGAATTAAATAACATAAATAACACTCAGACTACCACACATCTTCAGCCACTTCATCA
TCCGTCAGAAGCCAGACCTTTTCCTGATTTGACATCCAGTGGATTCCTGGGGAGCGGAGGAGGTTCCGGT
GGAGGTGGTTCTGGAGATTACAAGGATGACGACGATAAGGGCGATTACAAGGATGACGACGATAAGGGAG
ATTACAAGGATGACGACGATAAGGTTTCAGGAAGCGGAGCTACTAACTTCAGCCTGCTGAAGCAGGCTGG
AGACGTGGAGGAGAACCCTGGACCTGGATCGTTTCGCATGATTGAACAAGATGGATTGCACGCAGGTTCT
CCGGCCGCTTGGGTGGAGAGGCTATTCGGCTATGACTGGGCACAACAGACAATCGGCTGCTCTGATGCCG
CCGTGTTCCGGCTGTCAGCGCAGGGGCGCCCGGTTCTTTTTGTCAAGACCGACCTGTCCGGTGCCCTGAA
TGAACTGCAGGACGAGGCAGCGCGGCTATCGTGGCTGGCCACGACGGGCGTTCCTTGCGCAGCTGTGCTC
GACGTTGTCACTGAAGCGGGAAGGGACTGGCTGCTATTGGGCGAAGTGCCGGGGCAGGATCTCCTGTCAT
CTCACCTTGCTCCTGCCGAGAAAGTATCCATCATGGCTGATGCAATGCGGCGGCTGCATACGCTTGATCC
GGCTACCTGCCCATTCGACCACCAAGCGAAACATCGCATCGAGCGAGCACGTACTCGGATGGAAGCCGGT
CTTGTCGATCAGGATGATCTGGACGAAGAGCATCAGGGGCTCGCGCCAGCCGAACTGTTCGCCAGGCTCA
AGGCGCGCATGCCCGACGGCGAGGATCTCGTCGTGACCCATGGCGATGCCTGCTTGCCGAATATCATGGT
GGAAAATGGCCGCTTTTCTGGATTCATCGACTGTGGCCGGCTGGGTGTGGCCGACCGCTATCAGGACATA
GCGTTGGCTACCCGTGATATTGCTGAAGAGCTTGGCGGCGAATGGGCTGACCGCTTCCTCGTGCTTTACG
GTATCGCCGCTCCCGATTCGCAGCGCATCGCCTTCTATCGCCTTCTTGACGAGTTCTTCTGATTCGAACA
TCTTTGACCCTGGTTTTTGGATTAAATTAGTTTGTGAAGGATTATGGAAAAATAAAACTGTCACTGTTGG
ACGTCAGCAAGTTCACATGGAGGCATTGATGCATGCTATTCACAATTATTCCAAACCAAATTTTAATTTT
TGCTTTTAGAAAAGGGAGTTTAAAAATGGTATCAAAATTACATATACTACAGTCAAGATAGAAAGGGTGC
TGCCACGGAGTGGTGAGGTACCGTCTACATTTCACATTATTCTGGGCACCACAAAATATACAAAACTTTA
TCAGGGAAACTAAGATTCTTTTAAATTAGAAAATATTCTCTATTTGAATTATTTCTGTCACAGTAAAAAT
AAAATACTTTGAGTTTTGAGCTACTGGATTCTTATTAGTTCCCCAAATACAAAGTTAGAGAACTAAACTA
GTTTTTCCTATCATGTTAACCTCTGCTTTTATCTCAGATGTTAAAATAAATGGTTTGGTGCTTTTTATAA
AAAGATAATCTCAGTGCTTTCCTCCTTCACTGTTTCATCTAAGTGCCTCACATTTTTTTCTACCTATAAC
ACTCTAGGATGTATATTTTATATAAAGTATTCTTTTTCTTTTTTAAATTAATATCTTTCTGCACACAAAT
ATTATTTGTGTTTCCTAAATCCAACCATTTTCATTAATTCAGGCATATTTTAACTCCACTGCTTACCTAC
TTTCTTCAGGCTTGGAAAGTCCTCTCCACTGACTGTAGCCTCCAATTCACTGGCCGTCGTTCACTGGCCG
TCGTTTTACAACGTCGTGACTGGGAAAACCCTGGCGTTACCCAACTTAATCGCCTTGCAGCACATCCCCC
TTTCGCCAGCTGGCGTAATAGCGAAGAGGCCCGCACCGATCGCCCTTCCCAACAGTTGCGCAGCCTGAAT
GGCGAATGCGATTTATTCAACAAAGCCGCCGTCCCGTCAAGTCAGCGTAATGCTCTGCCAGTGTTACAAC
CAATTAACCAATTCTGATTAGAAAAACTCATCGAGCATCAAATGAAACTGCAATATATTCATATCAGGAT
TATCAATACCATATTTTTGAAAAAGCCGTTTCTGTAATGAAGGAGAAAACTCACCGAGGCAGTTCCATAG
GATGGCAAGATCCTGGTATCGGTCTGCGATTCCGACTCGTCCAACATCAATACAACCTATTAATTTCCCC
TCGTCAAAAATAAGGTTATCAAGTGAGAAATCACCATGAGTGACGACTGAATCCGGTGAGAATGGCAAAA
GCTTATGCATTTCTTTCCAGACTTGTTCAACAGGCCAGCCATTACGCTCGTCATCAAAATCACTCGCATC
AACCAAACCGTTATTCATTCGTGATTGCGCCTGAGCGAGACGAAATACGCGATCGCTGTTAAAAGGACAA
TTACAAACAGGAATCGAATGCAACCGGCGCAGGAACACTGCCAGCGCATCAACAATATTTTCACCTGAAT
CAGGATATTCTTCTAATACCTGGAATGCTGTTTTCCCGGGGATCGCAGTGGTGAGTAACCATGCATCATC
AGGAGTACGGATAAAATGCTTGATGGTCGGAAGAGGCATAAATTCCGTCAGCCAGTTTAGTCTGACCATC
TCATCTGTAACATCATTGGCAACGCTACCTTTGCCATGTTTCAGAAACAACTCTGGCGCATCGGGCTTCC
CATACAATCGATAGATTGTCGCACCTGATTGCCCGACATTATCGCGAGCCCATTTATACCCATATAAATC
AGCATCCATGTTGGAATTTAATCGCGGCTTCGAGCAAGACGTTTCCCGTTGAATATGGCTCATAACACCC
CTTGTATTACTGTTTATGTAAGCAGACAGTTTTATTGTTCATGATGATATATTTTTATCTTGTGCAATGT
AACATCAGAGATTTTGAGACACAACGTGGCTTTGTTGAATAAATCGAACTTTTGCTGAGTTGAAGGATCA
GATCACGCATCTTCCCGACAACGCAGACCGTTCCGTGGCAAAGCAAAAGTTCAAAATCACCAACTGGTCC
ACCTACAACAAAGCTCTCATCAACCGTGGCTCCCTCACTTTCTGGCTGGATGATGGGGCGATTCAGGCCT
GGTATGAGTCAGCAACACCTTCTTCACGAGGCAGACCTCTCGACGGAGTTCCACTGAGCGTCAGACCCCG
TAGAAAAGATCAAAGGATCTTCTTGAGATCCTTTTTTTCTGCGCGTAATCTGCTGCTTGCAAACAAAAAA
ACCACCGCTACCAGCGGTGGTTTGTTTGCCGGATCAAGAGCTACCAACTCTTTTTCCGAAGGTAACTGGC
TTCAGCAGAGCGCAGATACCAAATACTGTTCTTCTAGTGTAGCCGTAGTTAGGCCACCACTTCAAGAACT
CTGTAGCACCGCCTACATACCTCGCTCTGCTAATCCTGTTACCAGTGGCTGCTGCCAGTGGCGATAAGTC
GTGTCTTACCGGGTTGGACTCAAGACGATAGTTACCGGATAAGGCGCAGCGGTCGGGCTGAACGGGGGGT
TCGTGCACACAGCCCAGCTTGGAGCGAACGACCTACACCGAACTGAGATACCTACAGCGTGAGCTATGAG
AAAGCGCCACGCTTCCCGAAGGGAGAAAGGCGGACAGGTATCCGGTAAGCGGCAGGGTCGGAACAGGAGA
GCGCACGAGGGAGCTTCCAGGGGGAAACGCCTGGTATCTTTATAGTCCTGTCGGGTTTCGCCACCTCTGA
CTTGAGCGTCGATTTTTGTGATGCTCGTCAGGGGGGCGGAGCCTATGGAAAAACGCCAGCAACGCGGCCT
TTTTACGGTTCCTGGCCTTTTGCTGGCCTTTTGCTCACAT
